>Addgene plasmid #168327 | pTL93 | addgene full sequence | sequence record 348974 | Addgene NGS Result
CGGTGCGGGCCTCTTCGCTATTACGCCAGATCCTTTTGTTGTTTCCGGGTGTACAATATGGACTTCCTCT
TTTCTGGCAACCAAACCCATACATCGGGATTCCTATAATACCTTCGTTGGTCTCCCTAACATGTAGGTGG
CGGAGGGGAGATATACAATAGAACAGATACCAGACAAGACATAATGGGCTAAACAAGACTACACCAATTA
CACTGCCTCATTGATGGTGGTACATAACGAACTAATACTGTAGCCCTAGACTTGATAGCCATCATCATAT
CGAAGTTTCACTACCCTTTTTCCATTTGCCATCTATTGAAGTAATAATAGGCGCATGCAACTTCTTTTCT
TTTTTTTTCTTTTCTCTCTCCCCCGTTGTTGTCTCACCATATCCGCAATGACAAAAAAATGATGGAAGAC
ACTAAAGGAAAAAATTAACGACAAAGACAGCACCAACAGATGTCGTTGTTCCAGAGCTGATGAGGGGTAT
CTCGAAGCACACGAAACTTTTTCCTTCCTTCATTCACGCACACTACTCTCTAATGAGCAACGGTATACGG
CCTTCCTTCCAGTTACTTGAATTTGAAATAAAAAAAAGTTTGCTGTCTTGCTATCAAGTATAAATAGACC
TGCAATTATTAATCTTTTGTTTCCTCGTCATTGTTCTCGTTCCCTTTCTTCCTTGTTTCTTTTTCTGCAC
AATATTTCAAGCTATACCAAGCATACAATCAACTCCAAGCTTGAAGCAAGCCTCCTGAAAGATGAAGCTA
CTGTCTTCTATCGAACAAGCATGCGATATTTGCCGACTTAAAAAGCTCAAGTGCTCCAAAGAAAAACCGA
AGTGCGCCAAGTGTCTGAAGAACAACTGGGAGTGTCGCTACTCTCCCAAAACCAAAAGGTCTCCGCTGAC
TAGGGCACATCTGACAGAAGTGGAATCAAGGCTAGAAAGACTGGAACAGCTATTTCTACTGATTTTTCCT
CGAGAAGACCTTGACATGATTTTGAAAATGGATTCTTTACAGGATATAAAAGCATTGTTAACAGGATTAT
TTGTACAAGATAATGTGAATAAAGATGCCGTCACAGATAGATTGGCTTCAGTGGAGACTGATATGCCTCT
AACATTGAGACAGCATAGAATAAGTGCGACATCATCATCGGAAGAGAGTAGTAACAAAGGTCAAAGACAG
TTGACTGTATCGCCGGAATTTGTAATACGACTCACTATAGGGCGAGCCGCCATCATGGAGGAGCAGAAGC
TGATCTCAGAGGAGGACCTGCATATGGCCATGGAGGCCGAATTCAAACAGAAAATTGTGATTCGCGTGAG
CCAGCTGGCCAGCGAAAAAACCCGCAGCAAAGCCATGGCCCTGGTGGCCAAAGCCGATGGTGTGAGCAGC
ATGGGTGTGACCGGTGATGGTAAAGATCAGCTGGAAGTGGTGGGTGATGGTGTGGATACCGTGTGCCTGG
TGCTGTGCCTGCGCAAGAAAATTGGCCATGCCGAGATCCTGAAAGTGGAGGAAGTGAAGCCGGCCGAGAA
AAAACCGGAAGAGAAAAAATAAGGATCCGTCGACCTGCAGCGGCCGCATAACTAGCATAACCCCTTGGGG
CCTCTAAACGGGTCTTGAGGGGTTTTTTGCGCGCTTGCAGCCAAGCTAATTCCGGGCGAATTTCTTATGA
TTTATGATTTTTATTATTAAATAAGTTATAAAAAAAATAAGTGTATACAAATTTTAAAGTGACTCTTAGG
TTTTAAAACGAAAATTCTTATTCTTGAGTAACTCTTTCCTGTAGGTCAGGTTGCTTTCTCAGGTATAGCA
TGAGGTCGCTCTTATTGACCACACCTCTACCGGCATGCAAGCTTGGCGTAATCATGGTCATAGCTGTTTC
CTGTGTGAAATTGTTATCCGCTCACAATTCCACACAACATACGAGCCGGAAGCATAAAGTGTAAAGCCTG
GGGTGCCTAATGAGTGAGCTAACTCACATTAATTGCGTTGCGCTCACTGCCCGCTTTCCAGTCGGGAAAC
CTGTCGTGCCAGCTGCATTAATGAATCGGCCAACGCGCGGGGAGAGGCGGTTTGCGTATTGGGCGCTCTT
CCGCTTCCTCGCTCACTGACTCGCTGCGCTCGGTCGTTCGGCTGCGGCGAGCGGTATCAGCTCACTCAAA
GGCGGTAATACGGTTATCCACAGAATCAGGGGATAACGCAGGAAAGAACATGTGAGCAAAAGGCCAGCAA
AAGGCCAGGAACCGTAAAAAGGCCGCGTTGCTGGCGTTTTTCCATAGGCTCCGCCCCCCTGACGAGCATC
ACAAAAATCGACGCTCAAGTCAGAGGTGGCGAAACCCGACAGGACTATAAAGATACCAGGCGTTTCCCCC
TGGAAGCTCCCTCGTGCGCTCTCCTGTTCCGACCCTGCCGCTTACCGGATACCTGTCCGCCTTTCTCCCT
TCGGGAAGCGTGGCGCTTTCTCATAGCTCACGCTGTAGGTATCTCAGTTCGGTGTAGGTCGTTCGCTCCA
AGCTGGGCTGTGTGCACGAACCCCCCGTTCAGCCCGACCGCTGCGCCTTATCCGGTAACTATCGTCTTGA
GTCCAACCCGGTAAGACACGACTTATCGCCACTGGCAGCAGCCACTGGTAACAGGATTAGCAGAGCGAGG
TATGTAGGCGGTGCTACAGAGTTCTTGAAGTGGTGGCCTAACTACGGCTACACTAGAAGAACAGTATTTG
GTATCTGCGCTCTGCTGAAGCCAGTTACCTTCGGAAAAAGAGTTGGTAGCTCTTGATCCGGCAAACAAAC
CACCGCTGGTAGCGGTGGTTTTTTTGTTTGCAAGCAGCAGATTACGCGCAGAAAAAAAGGATCTCAAGAA
GATCCTTTGATCTTTTCTACGGGGTCTGACGCTCAGTGGAACGAAAACTCACGTTAAGGGATTTTGGTCA
TGAGATTATCAAAAAGGATCTTCACCTAGATCCTTTTAAATTAAAAATGAAGTTTTAAATCAATCTAAAG
TATATATGAGTAACCTGAGGCTATGGCAGGGCCTGCCGCCCCGACGTTGGCTGCGAGCCCTGGGCCTTCA
CCCGAACTTGGGGGGTGGGGTGGGGAAAAGGAAGAAACGCGGGCGTATTGGCCCCAATGGGGTCTCGGTG
GGGTATCGACAGAGTGCCAGCCCTGGGACCGAACCCCGCGTTTATGAACAAACGACCCAACACCGTGCGT
TTTATTCTGTCTTTTTATTGCCGTCATAGCGCGGGTTCCTTCCGGTATTGTCTCCTTCCGTGTTTCAGTT
AGCCTCCCCCTAGGGTGGGCGAAGAACTCCAGCATGAGATCCCCGCGCTGGAGGATCATCCAGCCGGCGT
CCCGGAAAACGATTCCGAAGCCCAACCTTTCATAGAAGGCGGCGGTGGAATCGAAATCTCGTGATGGCAG
GTTGGGCGTCGCTTGGTCGGTCATTTCGAACCCCAGAGTCCCGCTCAGAAGAACTCGTCAAGAAGGCGAT
AGAAGGCGATGCGCTGCGAATCGGGAGCGGCGATACCGTAAAGCACGAGGAAGCGGTCAGCCCATTCGCC
GCCAAGCTCTTCAGCAATATCACGGGTAGCCAACGCTATGTCCTGATAGCGGTCCGCCACACCCAGCCGG
CCACAGTCGATGAATCCAGAAAAGCGGCCATTTTCCACCATGATATTCGGCAAGCAGGCATCGCCATGAG
TCACGACGAGATCCTCGCCGTCGGGCATGCTCGCCTTGAGCCTGGCGAACAGTTCGGCTGGCGCGAGCCC
CTGATGCTCTTCGTCCAGATCATCCTGATCGACAAGACCGGCTTCCATCCGAGTACGTGCTCGCTCGATG
CGATGTTTCGCTTGGTGGTCGAATGGGCAGGTAGCCGGATCAAGCGTATGCAGCCGCCGCATTGCATCAG
CCATGATGGATACTTTCTCGGCAGGAGCAAGGTGAGATGACAGGAGATCCTGCCCCGGCACTTCGCCCAA
TAGCAGCCAGTCCCTTCCCGCTTCAGTGACAACGTCGAGCACAGCTGCGCAAGGAACGCCCGTCGTGGCC
AGCCACGATAGCCGCGCTGCCTCGTCTTGCAGTTCATTCAGGGCACCGGACAGGTCGGTCTTGACAAAAA
GAACCGGGCGCCCCTGCGCTGACAGCCGGAACACGGCGGCATCAGAGCAGCCGATTGTCTGTTGTGCCCA
GTCATAGCCGAATAGCCTCTCCACCCAAGCGGCCGGAGAACCTGCGTGCAATCCATCTTGTTCAATCATA
CTCTTCCTTTTTCAATATTATTGAAGCATTTATCAGGGTTATTGTCTCATGAGCGGATACATATTTGAAT
GTATTTAGAAAAATAAACAAATAGGGGTTCCGCGCACATTTCCCCGAAAAGTGCCACCTGAACGAAGCAT
CTGTGCTTCATTTTGTAGAACAAAAATGCAACGCGAGAGCGCTAATTTTTCAAACAAAGAATCTGAGCTG
CATTTTTACAGAACAGAAATGCAACGCGAAAGCGCTATTTTACCAACGAAGAATCTGTGCTTCATTTTTG
TAAAACAAAAATGCAACGCGAGAGCGCTAATTTTTCAAACAAAGAATCTGAGCTGCATTTTTACAGAACA
GAAATGCAACGCGAGAGCGCTATTTTACCAACAAAGAATCTATACTTCTTTTTTGTTCTACAAAAATGCA
TCCCGAGAGCGCTATTTTTCTAACAAAGCATCTTAGATTACTTTTTTTCTCCTTTGTGCGCTCTATAATG
CAGTCTCTTGATAACTTTTTGCACTGTAGGTCCGTTAAGGTTAGAAGAAGGCTACTTTGGTGTCTATTTT
CTCTTCCATAAAAAAAGCCTGACTCCACTTCCCGCGTTTACTGATTACTAGCGAAGCTGCGGGTGCATTT
TTTCAAGATAAAGGCATCCCCGATTATATTCTATACCGATGTGGATTGCGCATACTTTGTGAACAGAAAG
TGATAGCGTTGATGATTCTTCATTGGTCAGAAAATTATGAACGGTTTCTTCTATTTTGTCTCTATATACT
ACGTATAGGAAATGTTTACATTTTCGTATTGTTTTCGATTCACTCTATGAATAGTTCTTACTACAATTTT
TTTGTCTAAAGAGTAATACTAGAGATAAACATAAAAAATGTAGAGGTCGAGTTTAGATGCAAGTTCAAGG
AGCGAAAGGTGGATGGGTAGGTTATATAGGGATATAGCACAGAGATATATAGCAAAGAGATACTTTTGAG
CAATGTTTGTGGAAGCGGTATTCGCAATATTTTAGTAGCTCGTTACAGTCCGGTGCGTTTTTGGTTTTTT
GAAAGTGCGTCTTCAGAGCGCTTTTGGTTTTCAAAAGCGCTCTGAAGTTCCTATACTTTCTAGAGAATAG
GAACTTCGGAATAGGAACTTCAAAGCGTTTCCGAAAACGAGCGCTTCCGAAAATGCAACGCGAGCTGCGC
ACATACAGCTCACTGTTCACGTCGCACCTATATCTGCGTGTTGCCTGTATATATATATACATGAGAAGAA
CGGCATAGTGCGTGTTTATGCTTAAATGCGTACTTATATGCGTCTATTTATGTAGGATGAAAGGTAGTCT
AGTACCTCCTGTGATATTATCCCATTCCATGCGGGGTATCGTATGCTTCCTTCAGCACTACCCTTTAGCT
GTTCTATATGCTGCCACTCCTCAATTGGATTAGTCTCATCCTTCAATGCTATCATTTCCTTTGATATTGG
ATCATACTAAGAAACCATTATTATCATGACATTAACCTATAAAAATAGGCGTATCACGAGGCCCTTTCGT
CTCGCGCGTTTCGGTGATGACGGTGAAAACCTCTGACACATGCAGCTCCCGGAGACGGTCACAGCTTGTC
TGTAAGCGGATGCCGGGAGCAGACAAGCCCGTCAGGGCGCGTCAGCGGGTGTTGGCGGGTGTCGGGGCTG
GCTTAACTATGCGGCATCAGAGCAGATTGTACTGAGAGTGCACCATAGATCAACGACATTACTATATATA
TAATATAGGAAGCATTTAATAGAACAGCATCGTAATATATGTGTACTTTGCAGTTATGACGCCAGATGGC
AGTAGTGGAAGATATTCTTTATTGAAAAATAGCTTGTCACCTTACGTACAATCTTGATCCGGAGCTTTTC
TTTTTTTGCCGATTAAGAATTAATTCGGTCGAAAAAAGAAAAGGAGAGGGCCAAGAGGGAGGGCATTGGT
GACTATTGAGCACGTGAGTATACGTGATTAAGCACACAAAGGCAGCTTGGAGTATGTCTGTTATTAATTT
CACAGGTAGTTCTGGTCCATTGGTGAAAGTTTGCGGCTTGCAGAGCACAGAGGCCGCAGAATGTGCTCTA
GATTCCGATGCTGACTTGCTGGGTATTATATGTGTGCCCAATAGAAAGAGAACAATTGACCCGGTTATTG
CAAGGAAAATTTCAAGTCTTGTAAAAGCATATAAAAATAGTTCAGGCACTCCGAAATACTTGGTTGGCGT
GTTTCGTAATCAACCTAAGGAGGATGTTTTGGCTCTGGTCAATGATTACGGCATTGATATCGTCCAACTG
CATGGAGATGAGTCGTGGCAAGAATACCAAGAGTTCCTCGGTTTGCCAGTTATTAAAAGACTCGTATTTC
CAAAAGACTGCAACATACTACTCAGTGCAGCTTCACAGAAACCTCATTCGTTTATTCCCTTGTTTGATTC
AGAAGCAGGTGGGACAGGTGAACTTTTGGATTGGAACTCGATTTCTGACTGGGTTGGAAGGCAAGAGAGC
CCCGAAAGCTTACATTTTATGTTAGCTGGTGGACTGACGCCAGAAAATGTTGGTGATGCGCTTAGATTAA
ATGGCGTTATTGGTGTTGATGTAAGCGGAGGTGTGGAGACAAATGGTGTAAAAGACTCTAACAAAATAGC
AAATTTCGTCAAAAATGCTAAGAAATAGGTTATTACTGAGTAGTATTTATTTAAGTATTGTTTGTGCACT
TGCCGATCTATGCGGTGTGAAATACCGCACAGATGCGTAAGGAGAAAATACCGCATCAGGAAATTGTAAG
CGTTAATATTTTGTTAAAATTCGCGTTAAATTTTTGTTAAATCAGCTCATTTTTTAACCAATAGGCCGAA
ATCGGCAAAATCCCTTATAAATCAAAAGAATAGACCGAGATAGGGT
[37 nt withheld, positions 7187-7223]
AAAGAACGTGGACTCCAACGTCAAAGG
[49 nt withheld, positions 7251-7299]
T
[91 nt withheld, positions 7301-7391]
G
[124 nt withheld, positions 7393-7516]
CCATTCGCCATTCAGGCTGCGCAACTGTTGGGAAGGGCGAT
Features (pLannotate 1.2.2; 24 found; start..end, strand, type, name):
     30..734     +  promoter       ADH1 promoter: S. cerevisiae ADH1; promoter for alcohol dehydrogenase 1
    762..1202    +  CDS            GAL4 DNA binding domain: DNA binding domain of the GAL4 transcriptional activator; Saccharomyces cerevisiae GAL4 (truncated)
   1213..1231    +  promoter       T7 promoter: promoter for bacteriophage T7 RNA polymerase
   1341..1529    +  CDS            HIPP47 (fragment): HIP47_ARATH - Protein inferred from homology: Swiss-Prot protein existence level 3. Heavy-metal-binding protein. From Arabidopsis thaliana (Mouse-ear cress).
   1592..1639    +  terminator     T7 terminator: transcription terminator for bacteriophage T7 RNA polymerase
   1666..1853    +  terminator     ADH1 terminator: S. cerevisiae ADH1; transcription terminator for the S. cerevisiae alcohol dehydrogenase 1 (ADH1) gene
   1901..1917    -  protein_bind   lac operator: The lac repressor binds to the lac operator to inhibit transcription in E. coli. This inhibition can be relieved by adding lactose or isopropyl-β-D-thiogalactopyranoside (IPTG). lac repressor encoded by lacI
   1925..1955    -  promoter       lac promoter: promoter for the E. coli lac operon
   1970..1991    -  protein_bind   CAP binding site: CAP binding activates transcription in the presence of cAMP. E. coli catabolite activator protein
   2004..2096    -  CDS            lacI (fragment): lac repressor; lacI; The lac repressor binds to the lac operator to inhibit transcription in E. coli. This inhibition can be relieved by adding lactose or isopropyl-β-D-thiogalactopyranoside (IPTG).
   2279..2867    -  rep_origin     ori: high-copy-number ColE1/pMB1/pBR322/pUC origin of replication
   3089..3105    +  polyA_signal   bGH poly(A) signal (fragment): bovine growth hormone polyadenylation signal
   3196..3243    -  polyA_signal   HSV TK poly(A) signal: herpes simplex virus thymidine kinase polyadenylation signal (Cole and Stacy, 1985)
   3302..3454    -  CDS            ble (fragment): BLE_KLEPN - Experimental evidence at protein level: Swiss-Prot protein existence level 1. Binding protein with a strong affinity to the bleomycin family of antibiotics. Binds to CL990; an antimitotic-antibiotic compound. From Klebsiella pneumoniae.
   3475..4269    -  CDS            NeoR/KanR: aminoglycoside phosphotransferase from Tn5; aph(3')-II (or nptII); confers resistance to neomycin, kanamycin, and G418 (Geneticin®)
   4270..4374    -  promoter       AmpR promoter: bla
   4401..5743    -  rep_origin     2μ ori: yeast 2μ plasmid origin of replication
   5811..5846    +  CDS            rop (fragment): Rop protein, which maintains plasmids at low copy number; rop
   5948..5997    +  misc_feature   bom (fragment): basis of mobility region from pBR322
   6136..6283    +  promoter       TRP1 promoter: S. cerevisiae TRP1
   6284..6958    +  CDS            TRP1: phosphoribosylanthranilate isomerase, required for tryptophan biosynthesis; S. cerevisiae TRP1; yeast auxotrophic marker
   7009..7060    +  misc_feature   bom (fragment): basis of mobility region from pBR322
   7088..7516    -  rep_origin     f1 ori (sequence partly withheld): f1 bacteriophage origin of replication; arrow indicates direction of (+) strand synthesis
   7520..29      -  CDS            lacZα (fragment) (across the origin): LacZα fragment of β-galactosidase; lacZ fragment
