[The description below was written by a language model from this plasmid's Addgene catalogue record and pLannotate feature annotations shown in this document.]
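Description:
pTL93 is a yeast two-hybrid bait plasmid built on the pGBKT7 backbone, a yeast expression shuttle vector of about 7.6 kb. In E. coli it replicates from a high-copy ColE1/pUC-type origin and is selected with kanamycin through the Tn5 aminoglycoside phosphotransferase gene (NeoR/KanR), which is driven by a bla-type promoter. In Saccharomyces cerevisiae it is maintained episomally by the 2μ origin and selected by complementation of tryptophan auxotrophy with the TRP1 marker and its own promoter. An f1 origin and several small backbone remnants (lac promoter/operator, and lacZα, rop and bom fragments) are also annotated but have no role in the assay.

The expression cassette uses the yeast ADH1 promoter to drive the GAL4 DNA-binding domain, followed by the insert and then the T7 and ADH1 terminators. A T7 promoter sits between the GAL4 domain and the cloning region, an arrangement that generally allows in vitro transcription of the insert alone. The insert is catalogued as Si514802021 from Setaria italica (foxtail millet). The automated annotation detects within it a short stretch homologous to Arabidopsis HIPP47, a heavy-metal-binding protein, suggesting that the insert encodes a heavy-metal-associated domain-type protein or fragment, although the record does not define its boundaries or function. Expressed as a GAL4 DNA-binding domain fusion, this protein serves as bait to be tested against activation-domain prey fusions. The associated publication concerns the host-target binding spectrum of a conserved blast fungus effector, so the plasmid presumably serves to test effector binding to this candidate host target.
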