Addgene plasmid #168327: pTL93
Purpose: pGBKT7 yeast two-hybrid plasmid
Depositing lab: Sophien Kamoun. Depositing organization: Sainsbury Laboratory, Norwich. Publication: A single amino acid polymorphism in a conserved effector of the multihost blast fungus pathogen expands host-target binding spectrum. Bentham AR, Petit-Houdenot Y, Win J, Chuma I, Terauchi R, Banfield MJ, Kamoun S, Langner T. PLoS Pathog. 2021 Nov 10;17(11):e1009957. doi: 10.1371/journal.ppat.1009957. eCollection 2021 Nov. PubMed 34758051.
Backbone
  Vector backbone: pGBKT7
  Vector type: Yeast Expression
Growth in bacteria
  Bacterial resistance: Kanamycin, 50 μg/mL
  Growth temperature: 37°C
  Growth strain: DH5alpha
  Copy number: High Copy
Gene/Insert
  Gene/Insert name: Si514802021
  Species: Setaria italica
  Cloning method: Unknown
Terms and licenses: Academic/Nonprofit Terms; Industry Terms: Not Available to Industry
How to cite: pTL93 was a gift from Sophien Kamoun (Addgene plasmid # 168327 ; http://n2t.net/addgene:168327 ; RRID:Addgene_168327)
