>Addgene plasmid #168327 | pTL93 | depositor partial sequence | sequence record 326427 | insert
GAATTCAAACAGAAAATTGTGATTCGCGTGAGCCAGCTGGCCAGCGAAAAAACCCGCAGCAAAGCCATGG
CCCTGGTGGCCAAAGCCGATGGTGTGAGCAGCATGGGTGTGACCGGTGATGGTAAAGATCAGCTGGAAGT
GGTGGGTGATGGTGTGGATACCGTGTGCCTGGTGCTGTGCCTGCGCAAGAAAATTGGCCATGCCGAGATC
CTGAAAGTGGAGGAAGTGAAGCCGGCCGAGAAAAAACCGGAAGAGAAAAAATAAGGATCC
